>Addgene plasmid #37526 | pShGSK3bE | depositor full sequence | sequence record 47286 | pShGSK3bE sequence 4720 bps
AAGCTTCTGTGGAATGTGTGTCAGTTAGGGTGTGGAAAGTCCCCAGGCTCCCCAGCAGGCAGAAGTATGC
AAAGCATGCATCTCAATTAGTCAGCAACCAGGTGTGGAAAGTCCCCAGGCTCCCCAGCAGGCAGAAGTAT
GCAAAGCATGCATCTCAATTAGTCAGCAACCATAGTCCCGCCCCTAACTCCGCCCATCCCGCCCCTAACT
CCGCCCAGTTCCGCCCATTCTCCGCCCCATGGCTGACTAATTTTTTTTATTTATGCAGAGGCCGAGGCCG
CCTCGGCCTCTGAGCTATTCCAGAAGTAGTGAGGAGGCTTTTTTGGAGGCCTAGGCTTTTGCAAAAAGCT
CCTCCGATCGAGGGGCTCGCATCTCTCCTTCACGCGCCCGCCGCCCTACCTGAGGCCGCCATCCAACGCC
GGTTGAGTCGCGTTCTGCCGCCTCCCGCCTGTGGTGCCTCCTGAACTGCGTCCGCCGTCTAGGTAAGTTT
AAAGCTCAGGTCGAGACCGGGCCTTTGTCCGGCGCTCCCTTGGAGCCTACCTAGACTCAGCCGGCTCTCC
ACGCTTTGCCTGACCCTGCTTGCTCAACTCTACGTCTTTGTTTCGTTTTCTGTTCTGCGCCGTTACAGAT
CCAAGCTGCCTCGATCGAGGAACTGAAAAACCAGAAAGTTAACTGGTAAGTTTAGTCTTTTTGTCTTTTA
TTTCAGGTCCCGGATCCGGTGGTGCAAATCAAAGAACTGCTCCTCAGTGGATGTTGCCTTTACTTCTAGG
CCTGTACGGAGGTGTTACTTCTGCTCTAAAAGCTGCTCTAGCCGCGGCCGCGATGCTCGAGATGTCAGGG
CGGCCCAGAACCACCTCCTTTGCGGAGAGCTGCAAGCCGGTGCAGCAGCCTTCAGCTTTTGGCAGCATGA
AAGTTAGCAGAGACAAGGACGGCAGCAAGGTGACAACAGTGGTGGCAACTCCTGGGCAGGGTCCAGACAG
GCCACAAGAAGTCAGCTATACAGACACTAAAGTGATTGGAAATGGATCATTTGGTGTGGTATATCAAGCC
AAACTTTGTGATTCAGGAGAACTGGTCGCCATCAAGAAAGTATTGCAGGACAAGAGATTTAAGAATCGAG
AGCTCCAGATCATGAGAAAGCTAGATCACTGTAACATAGTCCGATTGCGTTATTTCTTCTACTCCAGTGG
TGAGAAGAAAGATGAGGTCTATCTTAATCTGGTGCTGGACTATGTTCCGGAAACAGTATACAGAGTTGCC
AGACACTATAGTCGAGCCAAACAGACGCTCCCTGTGATTTATGTCAAGTTGTATATGTATCAGCTGTTCC
GAAGTTTAGCCTATATCCATTCCTTTGGAATCTGCCATCGGGATATTAAACCGCAGAACCTCTTGTTGGA
TCCTGATACTGCTGTATTAAAACTCTGTGACTTTGGAAGTGCAAAGCAGCTGGTCCGAGGAGAACCCAAT
GTTTCGTATATCTGTTCTCGGTACTATAGGGCACCAGAGTTGATCTTTGGAGCCACTGATTATACCTCTA
GTATAGATGTATGGTCTGCTGGCTGTGTGTTGGCTGAGCTGTTACTAGGACAACCAATATTTCCAGGGGA
TAGTGGTGTGGATCAGTTGGTAGAAATAATCAAGGTCCTGGGAACTCCAACAAGGGAGCAAATCAGAGAA
ATGAACCCAAACTACACAGAATTTAAATTCCCTCAAATTAAGGCACATCCTTGGACTAAGGTCTTCCGAC
CCCGAACTCCACCGGAGGCAATTGCACTGTGTAGCCGTCTGCTGGAGTATACACCAACTGCCCGACTAAC
ACCACTGGAAGCTTGTGCACATTCATTTTTTGATGAATTACGGGACCCAAATGTCAAACTACCAAATGGG
CGAGACACACCTGCACTCTTCAACTTCACCACTCAAGAACTGTCAAGTAATCCACCTCTGGCTACCATCC
TTATTCCTCCTCATGCTCGGATTCAAGCAGCTGCTTCAACCCCCACAAATGCCACAGCAGCGTCAGATGC
TAATACTGGAGACCGTGGACAGACCAATAATGCTGCTTCTGCATCAGCTTCCAACTCCACCGTCGACTAT
CCGTACGACGTACCAGACTACGCACTCGACTAAGAATTCCTGATTGATTGACCGGATCCAGACATGATAA
GATACATTGATGAGTTTGGACAAACCACAACTAGAATGCAGTGAAAAAAATGCTTTATTTGTGAAATTTG
TGATGCTATTGCTTTATTTGTAACCATTATAAGCTGCAATAAACAAGTTAACAACAACAATTGCATTCAT
TTTATGTTTCAGGTTCAGGGGGAGATGTGGGAGGTTTTTTAAAGCAAGTAAAACCTCTACAAATGTGGTA
TGGCTGATTATGATCCTGCCTCGCGCGTTTCGGTGATGACGGTGAAAACCTCTGACACATGCAGCTCCCG
GAGACGGTCACAGCTTGTCTGTAAGCGGATGCCGGGAGCAGACAAGCCCGTCAGGGCGCGTCAGCGGGTG
TTGGCGGGTGTCGGGGCGCAGCCATGACCCAGTCACGTAGCGATAGCGGAGTGTATACTGGCTTAACTAT
GCGGCATCAGAGCAGATTGTACTGAGAGTGCACCATATGCGGTGTGAAATACCGCACAGATGCGTAAGGA
GAAAATACCGCATCAGGCGCTCTTCCGCTTCCTCGCTCACTGACTCGCTGCGCTCGGTCGTTCGGCTGCG
GCGAGCGGTATCAGCTCACTCAAAGGCGGTAATACGGTTATCCACAGAATCAGGGGATAACGCAGGAAAG
AACATGTGAGCAAAAGGCCAGCAAAAGGCCAGGAACCGTAAAAAGGCCGCGTTGCTGGCGTTTTTCCATA
GGCTCCGCCCCCCTGACGAGCATCACAAAAATCGACGCTCAAGTCAGAGGTGGCGAAACCCGACAGGACT
ATAAAGATACCAGGCGTTTCCCCCTGGAAGCTCCCTCGTGCGCTCTCCTGTTCCGACCCTGCCGCTTACC
GGATACCTGTCCGCCTTTCTCCCTTCGGGAAGCGTGGCGCTTTCTCAATGCTCACGCTGTAGGTATCTCA
GTTCGGTGTAGGTCGTTCGCTCCAAGCTGGGCTGTGTGCACGAACCCCCCGTTCAGCCCGACCGCTGCGC
CTTATCCGGTAACTATCGTCTTGAGTCCAACCCGGTAAGACACGACTTATCGCCACTGGCAGCAGCCACT
GGTAACAGGATTAGCAGAGCGAGGTATGTAGGCGGTGCTACAGAGTTCTTGAAGTGGTGGCCTAACTACG
GCTACACTAGAAGGACAGTATTTGGTATCTGCGCTCTGCTGAAGCCAGTTACCTTCGGAAAAAGAGTTGG
TAGCTCTTGATCCGGCAAACAAACCACCGCTGGTAGCGGTGGTTTTTTTGTTTGCAAGCAGCAGATTACG
CGCAGAAAAAAAGGATCTCAAGAAGATCCTTTGATCTTTTCTACGGGGTCTGACGCTCAGTGGAACGAAA
ACTCACGTTAAGGGATTTTGGTCATGAGATTATCAAAAAGGATCTTCACCTAGATCCTTTTAAATTAAAA
ATGAAGTTTTAAATCAATCTAAAGTATATATGAGTAAACTTGGTCTGACAGTTACCAATGCTTAATCAGT
GAGGCACCTATCTCAGCGATCTGTCTATTTCGTTCATCCATAGTTGCCTGACTCCCCGTCGTGTAGATAA
CTACGATACGGGAGGGCTTACCATCTGGCCCCAGTGCTGCAATGATACCGCGAGACCCACGCTCACCGGC
TCCAGATTTATCAGCAATAAACCAGCCAGCCGGAAGGGCCGAGCGCAGAAGTGGTCCTGCAACTTTATCC
GCCTCCATCCAGTCTATTAATTGTTGCCGGGAAGCTAGAGTAAGTAGTTCGCCAGTTAATAGTTTGCGCA
ACGTTGTTGCCATTGCTACAGGCATCGTGGTGTCACGCTCGTCGTTTGGTATGGCTTCATTCAGCTCCGG
TTCCCAACGATCAAGGCGAGTTACATGATCCCCCATGTTGTGCAAAAAAGCGGTTAGCTCCTTCGGTCCT
CCGATCGTTGTCAGAAGTAAGTTGGCCGCAGTGTTATCACTCATGGTTATGGCAGCACTGCATAATTCTC
TTACTGTCATGCCATCCGTAAGATGCTTTTCTGTGACTGGTGAGTACTCAACCAAGTCATTCTGAGAATA
GTGTATGCGGCGACCGAGTTGCTCTTGCCCGGCGTCAATACGGGATAATACCGCGCCACATAGCAGAACT
TTAAAAGTGCTCATCATTGGAAAACGTTCTTCGGGGCGAAAACTCTCAAGGATCTTACCGCTGTTGAGAT
CCAGTTCGATGTAACCCACTCGTGCACCCAACTGATCTTCAGCATCTTTTACTTTCACCAGCGTTTCTGG
GTGAGCAAAAACAGGAAGGCAAAATGCCGCAAAAAAGGGAATAAGGGCGACACGGAAATGTTGAATACTC
ATACTCTTCCTTTTTCAATATTATTGAAGCATTTATCAGGGTTATTGTCTCATGAGCGGATACATATTTG
AATGTATTTAGAAAAATAAACAAATAGGGGTTCCGCGCACATTTCCCCGAAAAGTGCCACCTGACGTCTA
AGAAACCATTATTATCATGACATTAACCTATAAAAATAGGCGTATCACGAGGCCCTTTCGTCTTCAAGAT
CGACCTCATGTTTGACAGCTTATCATCGAT
Features (pLannotate 1.2.2; 12 found; start..end, strand, type, name):
     16..345     +  promoter       SV40 promoter: SV40 enhancer and early promoter
    362..631     +  LTR            5' LTR (truncated): truncated 5' long terminal repeat (LTR) from human T-cell leukemia virus (HTLV) type 1
    676..769     +  intron         SV40 intron: modified SV40 intron with splice donor and acceptor sites
    832..2091    +  CDS            GSK3B: GSK3B_HUMAN - Experimental evidence at protein level: Swiss-Prot protein existence level 1. Constitutively active protein kinase that acts as a negative regulator in the hormonal control of glucose homeostasis, Wnt signaling and regulation of transcription factors and microtubules, by phosphorylating and inactivating glycogen synthase (GYS1 or GYS2), EIF2B, CTNNB1/beta-catenin, APC, AXIN1, DPYSL2/CRMP2, JUN, NFATC1/NFATC, MAPT/TAU and MACF1. Requires primed phosphorylation of the majority of its substrates. In skeletal muscle, contributes to insulin regulation of glycogen synthesis by phosphor
   2155..2289    -  polyA_signal   SV40 poly(A) signal: SV40 polyadenylation signal
   2312..2395    -  CDS            large T antigen (fragment): large T antigen from SV40 (simian virus 40)
   2396..2435    +  CDS            rop (fragment): Rop protein, which maintains plasmids at low copy number; rop
   2537..2677    +  misc_feature   bom: basis of mobility region from pBR322
   2863..3451    -  rep_origin     ori: high-copy-number ColE1/pMB1/pBR322/pUC origin of replication
   3622..4482    -  CDS            AmpR: β-lactamase; bla; confers resistance to ampicillin, carbenicillin, and related antibiotics
   4483..4587    -  promoter       AmpR promoter: bla
   4702..6       +  promoter       tet promoter (fragment) (across the origin): E. coli promoter for tetracycline efflux protein gene
