[The description below was written by a language model from this plasmid's Addgene catalogue record and pLannotate feature annotations shown in this document.]
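Description:
pShGSK3bE is a mammalian expression plasmid of about 4.7 kb, built on the small pS backbone (about 3.4 kb) and carrying human glycogen synthase kinase-3 beta (GSK3B). It is propagated in E. coli through a ColE1/pMB1-type origin and selected with ampicillin via the β-lactamase gene and its native promoter. Leftover pBR322-derived elements (the bom region, a small rop fragment and a fragment of the tet promoter) point to the backbone's lineage and have no role in expression. No mammalian selection marker is annotated, which suggests the plasmid is suited to transient transfection.

Expression is driven by the SRα promoter. The feature table shows it as its component parts: the SV40 enhancer/early promoter, followed by a truncated segment of the HTLV-1 5' LTR. This composite arrangement gives stronger transcription and translation in many mammalian cell types than the SV40 promoter alone. A modified SV40 intron with splice donor and acceptor sites lies between the promoter and the coding sequence to aid mRNA processing. An SV40 polyadenylation signal, next to a short remnant of large T antigen sequence, lies downstream of the GSK3B open reading frame. The catalogue lists a C-terminal HA epitope tag for detecting or immunoprecipitating the kinase, although the automated annotation does not mark this tag as a separate feature.

GSK3B is a constitutively active serine/threonine kinase whose substrates include NFAT family transcription factors. The associated publication concerns regulation of NF-ATc4 activity by L-type calcium channels and GSK-3 in hippocampal neurons, so the construct was probably used to overexpress tagged GSK-3β and test its effect on NFAT signalling.
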