Addgene plasmid #37526: pShGSK3bE
Depositing lab: Jerry Crabtree. Depositing organization: Stanford University. Publication: L-type calcium channels and GSK-3 regulate the activity of NF-ATc4 in hippocampal neurons. Graef IA, Mermelstein PG, Stankunas K, Neilson JR, Deisseroth K, Tsien RW, Crabtree GR. Nature. 1999 Oct 14. 401(6754):703-8. 10.1038/44378 PubMed 10537109.
Backbone
  Vector backbone: pS
  Backbone size w/o insert (bp): 3400
  Vector type: Mammalian Expression
Growth in bacteria
  Bacterial resistance: Ampicillin, 100 μg/mL
  Growth temperature: 37°C
  Growth strain: DH5alpha
  Copy number: Unknown
Gene/Insert
  Gene/Insert name: GSK3b
  Species: H. sapiens (human)
  Entrez Gene: GSK3B
  Promoter: SRa promoter
  Tag / fusion protein: HA (C terminal on insert)
  Cloning method: Unknown
  Sequencing primers: 5′ SV40pro-F; 3′ EBV-rev
Terms and licenses: Academic/Nonprofit Terms; Industry Terms: Not Available to Industry
How to cite: pShGSK3bE was a gift from Jerry Crabtree (Addgene plasmid # 37526 ; http://n2t.net/addgene:37526 ; RRID:Addgene_37526)
