>Addgene plasmid #37526 | pShGSK3bE | addgene partial sequence | sequence record 49365 | EBV-rev 5'-GTGGTTTGTCCAAACTCATC-3'
ATCGGTCAATCAATCAGGAATTCTTAGTCGAGTGCGTAGTCTGGTACGTCGTACGGATAGTCGACGGTGG
AGTTGGAAGCTGATGCAGAAGCAGCATTATTGGTCTGTCCACGGTCTCCAGTATTAGCATCTGACGCTGC
TGTGGCATTTGTGGGGGTTGAAGCAGCTGCTTGAATCCGAGCATGAGGAGGAATAAGGATGGTAGCCAGA
GGTGGATTACTTGACAGTTCTTGAGTGGTGAAGTTGAAGAGTGCAGGTGTGTCTCGCCCATTTGGTAGTT
TGACATTTGGGTCCCGTAATTCATCAAAAAATGAATGTGCACAAGCTTCCAGTGGTGTTAGTCGGGCAGT
TGGTGTATACTCCAGCAGACGGCTACACAGTGCAATTGCCTCCGGTGGAGTTCGGGGTCGGAAGACCTTA
GTCCAAGGATGTGCCTTAATTTGAGGGAATTTAAATTCTGTGTAGTTTGGGTTCATTTCTCTGATTTGCT
CCCTTGTTGGAGTTCCCAGGACCTTGATTATTTCTACCAACTGATCCACACCACTATCCCCTGGAAATAT
TGGTTGTCCTAGTAACAGCTCAGCCAACACACAGCCAGCAGACCATACATCTATACTAGAGGTATAATCA
GTGGCTCCAAAGATCAACTCTGGTGCCCTATAGTACCGAGAACAGATATACGAAACATTGGGTTCTCCTC
GGACCAGCTGCTTTGCACTTCCAA
